>Addgene plasmid #217597 | DVC_pBR322_AE | addgene full sequence | sequence record 442569 | Addgene NGS Result
CACATCTTGCGAATATATGTGTAGAAACTGCCGGAAATCGTCGTGGTATTCACTCCAGAGCGATGAAAAC
GTTTCAGTTTGCTCATGGAAAACGGTGTAACAAGGGTGAACACTATCCCATATCACCAGCTCACCGTCTT
TCATTGCCATACGTAATTCCGGATGAGCATTCATCAGGCGGGCAAGAATGTGAATAAAGGCCGGATAAAA
CTTGTGCTTATTTTTCTTTACGGTCTTTAAAAAGGCCGTAATATCCAGCTGAACGGTCTGGTTATAGGTA
CATTGAGCAACTGACTGAAATGCCTCAAAATGTTCTTTACGATGCCATTGGGATATATCAACGGTGGTAT
ATCCAGTGATTTTTTTCTCCATTTTAGCTTCCTTAGCTCCTGAAAATCTCGACAACTCAAAAAATACGCC
CGGTAGTGATCTTATTTCATTATGGTGAAAGTTGGAACCTCTTACGTGCCGATCATGCCACCTGACGTCT
AAGAAACCATTATTATCATGACATTAACCTATAAAAATAGGCGTATCACGAGGCAGAATTTCAGATAAAA
AAAATCCTTAGCTTTCGCTAAGGATGATTTCTGGAATTCGCGGCCGCTTCTAGAGACTAGTGTGGAAGAC
ATGGAGAGAGACCTGCACCATATGCGGTGTGAAATACCGCACAGATGCGTAAGGAGAAAATACCGCATCA
GGCGCCATTCGCCATTCAGGCTGCGCAACTGTTGGGAAGGGCGATCGGTGCGGGCCTCTTCGCTATTACG
CCAGCTGGCGAAAGGGGGATGTGCTGCAAGGCGATTAAGTTGGGTAACGCCAGGGTTTTCCCAGTCACGA
CGTTGTAAAACGACGGCCAGTGAATTCGAGCTCGGTACCCGGGGATCCTCTAGAGTCGACCTGCAGGCAT
GCAAGCTTGGCGTAATCATGGTCATAGCTGTTTCCTGTGTGAAATTGTTATCCGCTCACAATTCCACACA
ACATACGAGCCGGAAGCATAAAGTGTAAAGCCTGGGGTGCCTAATGAGTGAGCTAACTCACATTAATTGC
GTTGCGCTCACTGCCCGCTTTCCAGTCGGGAAACCTGTCGTGCCAGCTGCATTAATGAATCGGCCAACGC
GCGGGGGTCTCTGCTTATGTCTTCTAACACCTACATCTGTATTAACGAAGCGCTGGCATTGACCCTGAGT
GATTTTTCTCTGGTCCCGCCGCATCCATACCGCCAGTTGTTTACCCTCACAACGTTCCAGTAACCGGGCA
TGTTCATCATCAGTAACCCGTATCGTGAGCATCCTCTCTCGTTTCATCGGTATCATTACCCCATGAACAG
AAATCCCCCTTACACGGAGGCATCAGTGACCAAACAGGAAAAAACCGCCCTTAACATGGCCCGCTTTATC
AGAAGCCAGACATTAACGCTTCTGGAGAAACTCAACGAGCTGGACGCGGATGAACAGGCAGACATCTGTG
AATCGCTTCACGACCACGCTGATGAGCTTTACCGCAGCTGCCTCGCGCGTTTCGGTGATGACGGTGAAAA
CCTCTGACACATGCAGCTCCCGGCGACGGTCACAGCTTGTCTGTAAGCGGATGCCGGGAGCAGACAAGCC
CGTCAGGGCGCGTCAGCGGGTGTTGGCGGGTGTCGGGGCGCAGCCATGACCCAGTCACGTAGCGATAGCG
GAGTGTATACTGGCTTAACTATGCGGCATCAGAGCAGATTGTACTGAGAGTGCACCATTGCGGTGTGAAA
TACCGCACAGATGCGTAAGGAGAAAATACCGCATCAGGCGCTCTTCCGCTTCCTCGCTCACTGACTCGCT
GCGCTCGGTCGTTCGGCTGCGGCGAGCGGTATCAGCTCACTCAAAGGCGGTAATACGGTTATCCACAGAA
TCAGGGGATAACGCAGGAAAGAACATGTGAGCAAAAGGCCAGCAAAAGGCCAGGAACCGTAAAAAGGCCG
CGTTGCTGGCGTTTTTCCATAGGCTCCGCCCCCCTGACGAGCATCACAAAAATCGACGCTCAAGTCAGAG
GTGGCGAAACCCGACAGGACTATAAAGATACCAGGCGTTTCCCCCTGGAAGCTCCCTCGTGCGCTCTCCT
GTTCCGACCCTGCCGCTTACCGGATACCTGTCCGCCTTTCTCCCTTCGGGAAGCGTGGCGCTTTCTCATA
GCTCACGCTGTAGGTATCTCAGTTCGGTGTAGGTCGTTCGCTCCAAGCTGGGCTGTGTGCACGAACCCCC
CGTTCAGCCCGACCGCTGCGCCTTATCCGGTAACTATCGTCTTGAGTCCAACCCGGTAAGACACGACTTA
TCGCCACTGGCAGCAGCCACTGGTAACAGGATTAGCAGAGCGAGGTATGTAGGCGGTGCTACAGAGTTCT
TGAAGTGGTGGCCTAACTACGGCTACACTAGAAGGACAGTATTTGGTATCTGCGCTCTGCTGAAGCCAGT
TACCTTCGGAAAAAGAGTTGGTAGCTCTTGATCCGGCAAACAAACCACCGCTGGTAGCGGTGGTTTTTTT
GTTTGCAAGCAGCAGATTACGCGCAGAAAAAAAGGATCTCAAGAAGATCCTTTGATCTTTTCTACCGGTC
CGTCCAAAAAAAAAGGCTCCAAAAGGAGCCTTTAATTGTATCGGTGATTACGCCCCGCCCTGCCACTCAT
CGCAGTACTGTTGTAATTCATTAAGCATTCTGCCGACATGGAAGCCATCACAAACGGCATGATGAACCTG
AATCGCCAGCGGCATCAGCACCTTGTCGCCTTGCGTATAATATTTGCCCATGGTGAAAACGGGGGCGAAG
AAGTTGTCCATATTGGCCACGTTTAAATCAAAACTGGTGAAACTCACCCAGGGATTGGCTGATACGAAAA
ACATATTCTCAATAAACCCTTTAGGGAAATAGGCCAGGTTTTCACCGTAACACGC
Features (pLannotate 1.2.2; 16 found; start..end, strand, type, name):
    373..475     -  promoter       cat promoter: promoter of the E. coli cat gene encoding chloramphenicol acetyltransferase
    548..591     -  terminator     bacterial terminator: putative bacterial transcription terminator
    594..615     +  misc_feature   BioBrick prefix: BioBrick prefix for parts that do not start with "ATG"
    644..702     +  misc_feature   bom (fragment): basis of mobility region from pBR322
    708..865     -  CDS            lacZα (fragment): LacZα fragment of β-galactosidase; lacZ fragment
    862..918     +  misc_feature   MCS: pUC18/19 multiple cloning site
    955..971     -  protein_bind   lac operator: The lac repressor binds to the lac operator to inhibit transcription in E. coli. This inhibition can be relieved by adding lactose or isopropyl-β-D-thiogalactopyranoside (IPTG). lac repressor encoded by lacI
    979..1009    -  promoter       lac promoter: promoter for the E. coli lac operon
   1024..1045    -  protein_bind   CAP binding site: CAP binding activates transcription in the presence of cAMP. E. coli catabolite activator protein
   1058..1126    -  CDS            lacI (fragment): lac repressor; lacI; The lac repressor binds to the lac operator to inhibit transcription in E. coli. This inhibition can be relieved by adding lactose or isopropyl-β-D-thiogalactopyranoside (IPTG).
   1206..1316    -  CDS            mbeC (fragment): MBEC_ECOLX - Experimental evidence at protein level: Swiss-Prot protein existence level 1. Required for efficient mobilization of ColE1 plasmid and is thus essential to promote the specific transfer of the plasmid during conjugation. Probably functions by inducing DNA bending, helping the MbeA relaxase to melt the DNA around the nic site and cleave the phosphodiester bond. Binds specifically double-stranded DNA (dsDNA) containing the ColE1 oriT but does not recognize the inverted repeat (IR). From Escherichia coli.
   1356..1547    +  CDS            rop: Rop protein, which maintains plasmids at low copy number; rop
   1649..1788    +  misc_feature   bom: basis of mobility region from pBR322
   1974..2562    -  rep_origin     ori: high-copy-number ColE1/pMB1/pBR322/pUC origin of replication
   2593..2632    -  terminator     fd terminator: central terminator from bacteriophage fd (Otsuka and Kunisawa, 1982)
   2638..372     -  CDS            CmR (across the origin): chloramphenicol acetyltransferase; cat; confers resistance to chloramphenicol
