[The description below was written by a language model from this plasmid's Addgene catalogue record and pLannotate feature annotations shown in this document.]
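Description:
DVC_pBR322_AE is an empty destination vector for CIDAR MoClo (Golden Gate-style modular) cloning in E. coli, built on the DVC backbone and classed as a synthetic biology vector. The sequenced plasmid is 2,925 nt. It is selected with chloramphenicol through a cat (CmR) gene driven by its native cat promoter. Replication comes from a pBR322-type ColE1/pMB1 origin. The feature table also shows an intact rop gene, whose product holds plasmids with this origin at reduced copy number, which fits the catalogue's "low copy" designation. The pBR322 bom (basis of mobility) region and a fragment of mbeC also appear, evidently brought in with the pBR322 replication segment. An fd terminator and a putative bacterial terminator lie at the ends of the resistance cassette and probably insulate neighbouring regions from read-through transcription.

No insert is present. The cloning position holds a lacZα fragment with a pUC-type multiple cloning site, expressed from the lac promoter with its CAP binding site and lac operator, next to a BioBrick prefix remnant and a short lacI fragment. In MoClo destination vectors a cassette like this usually acts as a blue/white screening marker that is replaced during assembly, though the record does not state this. According to the record, the vector carries the A and E CIDAR MoClo overhangs, so it accepts level 1 constructs, typically a transcription unit assembled from basic parts spanning the A-to-E fusion sites. The Type IIS recognition sites that generate these overhangs are not annotated in the feature table. The plasmid belongs to a set of MoClo-compatible vectors characterised for modular protein expression in E. coli, in which it provides the chloramphenicol-resistant, pBR322-origin option.
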