Addgene plasmid #217597: DVC_pBR322_AE
Purpose: (Empty Backbone) Destination vector with chloramphenicol resistance and pBR322 origin of replication. Carries A-E CIDAR MoClo overhangs for level 1 construct cloning.
Depositing lab: Wei Huang. Depositing organization: University of Oxford. Publication: Construction and Characterization of MoClo-Compatible Vectors for Modular Protein Expression in E. coli. Nielsen JR, Lewis MJ, Huang WE. ACS Synth Biol. 2025 Jan 12. doi: 10.1021/acssynbio.4c00564. PubMed 39801078.
Backbone
  Vector backbone: DVC
  Vector type: Synthetic Biology
Growth in bacteria
  Bacterial resistance: Chloramphenicol, 25 μg/mL
  Growth temperature: 37°C
  Growth strain: DH5alpha
  Copy number: Low Copy
Gene/Insert
  Gene/Insert name: None
  Mutation: None
Terms and licenses: Academic/Nonprofit Terms; Industry Terms: Not Available to Industry
How to cite: DVC_pBR322_AE was a gift from Wei Huang (Addgene plasmid # 217597 ; http://n2t.net/addgene:217597 ; RRID:Addgene_217597)
